Addgene plasmid #247266: pNP3614-MM168 [pNP3613 - ISCro4 Recombinase (S30T/P54Q/S243H)]
Purpose: Express ISCro4 recombinase
Depositing lab: Patrick Hsu. Depositing organization: Arc Institute. Publication: Megabase-scale human genome rearrangement with programmable bridge recombinases. Perry NT, Bartie LJ, Katrekar D, Gonzalez GA, Durrant MG, Pai JJ, Fanton A, Martins JQ, Hiraizumi M, Ricci-Tam C, Nishimasu H, Konermann S, Hsu PD. Science. 2025 Sep 25:eadz0276. doi: 10.1126/science.adz0276. PubMed 40997214.
Backbone
  Vector backbone: pNP3613
  Vector type: Mammalian Expression
Growth in bacteria
  Bacterial resistance: Ampicillin, 100 μg/mL
  Growth temperature: 37°C
  Growth strain: DH5alpha
  Copy number: High Copy
Gene/Insert
  Gene/Insert name: pNP3613 - ISCro4 Recombinase (S30T/P54Q/S243H)
  Species: Synthetic
  Mutation: S30T/P54Q/S243H
  Cloning method: Golden Gate
Terms and licenses: Academic/Nonprofit Terms; Industry Terms: Not Available to Industry
Depositor comments: Please visit https://doi.org/10.1101/2025.05.14.653916 for bioRxiv preprint.
How to cite: pNP3614-MM168 [pNP3613 - ISCro4 Recombinase (S30T/P54Q/S243H)] was a gift from Patrick Hsu (Addgene plasmid # 247266 ; http://n2t.net/addgene:247266 ; RRID:Addgene_247266)
