[The description below was written by a language model from this plasmid's Addgene catalogue record and pLannotate feature annotations shown in this document.]
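Description:
pNP3614-MM168 is a 5.2 kb mammalian expression plasmid built on the pNP3613 backbone by Golden Gate cloning. It expresses an engineered variant of the ISCro4 bridge recombinase carrying three substitutions (S30T, P54Q and S243H). It is propagated in E. coli as a high-copy plasmid through a ColE1/pUC-type origin of replication. Selection is with ampicillin, via a β-lactamase gene driven by its native bla promoter.

The single mammalian expression unit is driven by the strong constitutive human EF-1α promoter and terminated by the bovine growth hormone polyadenylation signal. The automated feature table does not annotate the recombinase itself. However, an unannotated stretch of about 1 kb lies between the end of the promoter and an SV40 large T antigen nuclear localization signal, and this is where the synthetic ISCro4 coding sequence would be expected to sit. In that position the NLS would direct the enzyme to the nucleus. An EGFP coding sequence follows roughly 100 bp downstream of the NLS, on the same strand and ahead of the shared poly(A) signal. EGFP therefore appears to be co-expressed from the same transcript as a fluorescent marker of transfected cells. The record does not say whether it is linked by a direct fusion, a self-cleaving peptide or another element.

The stated purpose is simply to express ISCro4 recombinase. The associated work concerns programmable bridge recombinases for megabase-scale rearrangement of the human genome. No bridge RNA cassette is annotated here, so the guide component is presumably supplied from a separate construct.
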