Features (pLannotate 1.2.2; 7 found; start..end, strand, type, name):
     32..136     +  promoter       AmpR promoter: bla
    137..997     +  CDS            AmpR: β-lactamase; bla; confers resistance to ampicillin, carbenicillin, and related antibiotics
   1168..1756    +  rep_origin     ori: high-copy-number ColE1/pMB1/pBR322/pUC origin of replication
   1937..3115    +  promoter       EF-1α promoter: strong constitutive promoter for human elongation factor EF-1α
   4127..4147    +  CDS            SV40 NLS: nuclear localization signal of SV40 (simian virus 40) large T antigen
   4262..4978    +  CDS            EGFP: the original enhanced GFP (Yang et al., 1996) mammalian codon-optimized
   5009..5216    +  polyA_signal   bGH poly(A) signal: bovine growth hormone polyadenylation signal
>Addgene plasmid #247266 | pNP3614-MM168 [pNP3613 - ISCro4 Recombinase (S30T/P54Q/S243H)] | addgene full sequence | sequence record 490479 | Addgene NGS Result
GACGTCAGGTGGCACTTTTCGGGGAAATGTGCGCGGAACCCCTATTTGTTTATTTTTCTAAATACATTCA
AATATGTATCCGCTCATGAGACAATAACCCTGATAAATGCTTCAATAATATTGAAAAAGGAAGAGTATGA
GTATTCAACATTTCCGTGTCGCCCTTATTCCCTTTTTTGCGGCATTTTGCCTTCCTGTTTTTGCTCACCC
AGAAACGCTGGTGAAAGTAAAAGATGCTGAAGATCAGTTGGGTGCACGAGTGGGTTACATCGAACTGGAT
CTCAACAGCGGTAAGATCCTTGAGAGTTTTCGCCCCGAAGAACGTTTTCCAATGATGAGCACTTTTAAAG
TTCTGCTATGTGGCGCGGTATTATCCCGTATTGACGCCGGGCAAGAGCAACTCGGTCGCCGCATACACTA
TTCTCAGAATGACTTGGTTGAGTACTCACCAGTCACAGAAAAGCATCTTACGGATGGCATGACAGTAAGA
GAATTATGCAGTGCTGCCATAACCATGAGTGATAACACTGCGGCCAACTTACTTCTGACAACGATCGGAG
GACCGAAGGAGCTAACCGCTTTTTTGCACAACATGGGGGATCATGTAACTCGCCTTGATCGTTGGGAACC
GGAGCTGAATGAAGCCATACCAAACGACGAGCGTGACACCACGATGCCTGTAGCAATGGCAACAACGTTG
CGCAAACTATTAACTGGCGAACTACTTACTCTAGCTTCCCGGCAACAATTAATAGACTGGATGGAGGCGG
ATAAAGTTGCAGGACCACTTCTGCGCTCGGCCCTTCCGGCTGGCTGGTTTATTGCTGATAAATCTGGAGC
CGGTGAGCGTGGGTCACGCGGTATCATTGCAGCACTGGGGCCAGATGGTAAGCCCTCCCGTATCGTAGTT
ATCTACACGACGGGGAGTCAGGCAACTATGGATGAACGAAATAGACAGATCGCTGAGATAGGTGCCTCAC
TGATTAAGCATTGGTAACTGTCAGACCAAGTTTACTCATATATACTTTAGATTGATTTAAAACTTCATTT
TTAATTTAAAAGGATCTAGGTGAAGATCCTTTTTGATAATCTCATGACCAAAATCCCTTAACGTGAGTTT
TCGTTCCACTGAGCGTCAGACCCCGTAGAAAAGATCAAAGGATCTTCTTGAGATCCTTTTTTTCTGCGCG
TAATCTGCTGCTTGCAAACAAAAAAACCACCGCTACCAGCGGTGGTTTGTTTGCCGGATCAAGAGCTACC
AACTCTTTTTCCGAAGGTAACTGGCTTCAGCAGAGCGCAGATACCAAATACTGTTCTTCTAGTGTAGCCG
TAGTTAGGCCACCACTTCAAGAACTCTGTAGCACCGCCTACATACCTCGCTCTGCTAATCCTGTTACCAG
TGGCTGCTGCCAGTGGCGATAAGTCGTGTCTTACCGGGTTGGACTCAAGACGATAGTTACCGGATAAGGC
GCAGCGGTCGGGCTGAACGGGGGGTTCGTGCACACAGCCCAGCTTGGAGCGAACGACCTACACCGAACTG
AGATACCTACAGCGTGAGCTATGAGAAAGCGCCACGCTTCCCGAAGGGAGAAAGGCGGACAGGTATCCGG
TAAGCGGCAGGGTCGGAACAGGAGAGCGCACGAGGGAGCTTCCAGGGGGAAACGCCTGGTATCTTTATAG
TCCTGTCGGGTTTCGCCACCTCTGACTTGAGCGTCGATTTTTGTGATGCTCGTCAGGGGGGCGGAGCCTA
TGGAAAAACGCCAGCAACGCGGCCTTTTTACGGTTCCTGGCCTTTTGCTGGCCTTTTGCTCACATGTTCT
TTCCTGCGTTATCCCCTGATTCTGTGGATAACCGTATTACCGCCTTTGAGTGAGCTGATACCGCTCGCCG
CAGCCGAACGACCGAGCGCAGCGAGTCAGTGAGCGAGGAAGCGGAAGGCTCCGGTGCCCGTCAGTGGGCA
GAGCGCACATCGCCCACAGTCCCCGAGAAGTTGGGGGGAGGGGTCGGCAATTGAACCGGTGCCTAGAGAA
GGTGGCGCGGGGTAAACTGGGAAAGTGATGTCGTGTACTGGCTCCGCCTTTTTCCCGAGGGTGGGGGAGA
ACCGTATATAAGTGCAGTAGTCGCCGTGAACGTTCTTTTTCGCAACGGGTTTGCCGCCAGAACACAGGTA
AGTGCCGTGTGTGGTTCCCGCGGGCCTGGCCTCTTTACGGGTTATGGCCCTTGCGTGCCTTGAATTACTT
CCACCTGGCTGCAGTACGTGATTCTTGATCCCGAGCTTCGGGTTGGAAGTGGGTGGGAGAGTTCGAGGCC
TTGCGCTTAAGGAGCCCCTTCGCCTCGTGCTTGAGTTGAGGCCTGGCCTGGGCGCTGGGGCCGCCGCGTG
CGAATCTGGTGGCACCTTCGCGCCTGTCTCGCTGCTTTCGATAAGTCTCTAGCCATTTAAAATTTTTGAT
GACCTGCTGCGACGCTTTTTTTCTGGCAAGATAGTCTTGTAAATGCGGGCCAAGATCTGCACACTGGTAT
TTCGGTTTTTGGGGCCGCGGGCGGCGACGGGGCCCGTGCGTCCCAGCGCACATGTTCGGCGAGGCGGGGC
CTGCGAGCGCGGCCACCGAGAATCGGACGGGGGTAGTCTCAAGCTGGCCGGCCTGCTCTGGTGCCTGGCC
TCGCGCCGCCGTGTATCGCCCCGCCCTGGGCGGCAAGGCTGGCCCGGTCGGCACCAGTTGCGTGAGCGGA
AAGATGGCCGCTTCCCGGCCCTGCTGCAGGGAGCTCAAAATGGAGGACGCGGCGCTCGGGAGAGCGGGCG
GGTGAGTCACCCACACAAAGGAAAAGGGCCTTTCCGTCCTCAGCCGTCGCTTCATGTGACTCCACGGAGT
ACCGGGCGCCGTCCAGGCACCTCGATTAGTTCTCGAGCTTTTGGAGTACGTCGTCTTTAGGTTGGGGGGA
GGGGTTTTATGCGATGGAGTTTCCCCACACTGAGTGGGTGGAGACTGAAGTTAGGCCAGCTTGGCACTTG
ATGTAATTCTCCTTGGAATTTGCCCTTTTTGAGTTTGGATCTTGGTTCATTCTCAAGCCTCAGACAGTGG
TTCAAAGTTTTTTTCTTCCATTTCAGGTGTCGTGACGTACGGCCACCATGGAACAGGAGCTGCACTTCAT
CGGCATCGACGTGTCCAAAGCAAAGCTGGACGTGGACGTGCTGCGACCTGACGGCAGACACAGAACTAAG
AAATTCGCTAATACCCCTAAGGGACACGACGAGCTGCTGAGATGGCTGAGCGGCCACAGAGTGGCCCAGG
CTCACATCTGCATGGAAGCTACAAGCACCTACATGGAGGATGTGGCCGCCCACCTGAGCGACGCCGGCTA
CACCGTGTCCGTGATCAACCCTGCCCTGGGCAAGGCCTTTGCCCAAAGCGAGGGACTGCGAAGCAAGACA
GATGCTGTTGATGCCAGAATGCTGGCCGAGTTCTGTCGGCAGAAGCGGCCTCCAGCCTGGGAGGCCCCTC
ACCCTGTGGAACGGGCCCTGAGGGCCCTCGTGCTGCGCCACCAGAGCCTGACCGATATGCACACCCAGGA
GCTGAACAGACTGGAAACCGCCCGGGAAGTGCAGCGGCCTAGCATTGACGCCCATCTGCTGTGGCTGCAC
GCCGAGCTGAAAAGAATCGAGAAACAGATCAAGGACCTGACAGATGATGACCCCGACATGAAGCACCGGC
GGAAGCTGCTGGAAAGCATCCCCGGCATCGGAGAAAAGACCAGCGCCGTCCTGCTCGCTTATACAGGCCT
GAAGGAAAGATTCACCCACGCCAGACAGTTCGCTGCTTTTGCCGGCCTGACACCTAGAAGATACGAGAGC
GGCCATTCTGTGAACCGGGCCTCTAGAATGAGCAAGGCCGGACATGCCTCTCTGCGGAGAGCCCTGTACA
TGCCTGCCATGGTGGCCGTGTCTAAGACCGAGTGGGGCAGAGCCTTCCGGGACAGACTGGCCGGCAACGG
CAAGAAGGGCAAAGTGATCATCGGCGCCATGATGAGAAAGCTGGCCCAGGTGGCCTACGGCGTGCTGAAG
TCCGGCGTCCCCTTCGACGCCAGCAGACACAACCCCGTGGCTGCTGCTAGCGGAGGGGGTGGAAGCCCAA
AAAAGAAGAGAAAGGTACCTAAGAAAAAGCGGAAGGTCCCCAAGAAGAAGAGGAAAGTTGGAAGCGGTGC
CACGAACTTCTCTCTGTTAAAGCAAGCAGGCGACGTAGAAGAAAACCCAGGTCCCGGATCCGTGAGCAAG
GGCGAGGAGCTGTTCACCGGGGTGGTGCCCATCCTGGTCGAGCTGGACGGCGACGTAAACGGCCACAAGT
TCAGCGTGTCCGGCGAGGGCGAGGGCGATGCCACCTACGGCAAGCTGACCCTGAAGTTCATCTGCACCAC
CGGCAAGCTGCCCGTGCCCTGGCCCACCCTCGTGACCACCCTGACCTACGGCGTGCAGTGCTTCAGCCGC
TACCCCGACCACATGAAGCAGCACGACTTCTTCAAGTCCGCCATGCCCGAAGGCTACGTCCAGGAGCGCA
CCATCTTCTTCAAGGACGACGGCAACTACAAGACCCGCGCCGAGGTGAAGTTCGAGGGCGACACCCTGGT
GAACCGCATCGAGCTGAAGGGCATCGACTTCAAGGAGGACGGCAACATCCTGGGGCACAAGCTGGAGTAC
AACTACAACAGCCACAACGTCTATATCATGGCCGACAAGCAGAAGAACGGCATCAAGGTGAACTTCAAGA
TCCGCCACAACATCGAGGACGGCAGCGTGCAGCTCGCCGACCACTACCAGCAGAACACCCCCATCGGCGA
CGGCCCCGTGCTGCTGCCCGACAACCACTACCTGAGCACCCAGTCCGCCCTGAGCAAAGACCCCAACGAG
AAGCGCGATCACATGGTCCTGCTGGAGTTCGTGACCGCCGCCGGGATCACTCTCGGCATGGACGAGCTGT
ACAAGTAACTCGAGCTAGAGCTCGCTGATCAGCCTCGACTGTGCCTTCTAGTTGCCAGCCATCTGTTGTT
TGCCCCTCCCCCGTGCCTTCCTTGACCCTGGAAGGTGCCACTCCCACTGTCCTTTCCTAATAAAATGAGG
AAATTGCATCGCATTGTCTGAGTAGGTGTCATTCTATTCTGGGGGGTGGGGTGGGGCAGGACAGCAAGGG
GGAGGATTGGGAAGACAATAGCAGGCATGCTGGGGAC
